Addgene plasmid #100646: YCe1921 HC_Kan_conn_H-K
Purpose: EMMA toolkit Assembly connector H-K
Depositing lab: Yizhi Cai. Depositing organization: University of Edinburgh. Publication: EMMA: An Extensible Mammalian Modular Assembly Toolkit for the Rapid Design and Production of Diverse Expression Vectors. Martella A, Matjusaitis M, Auxillos J, Pollard SM, Cai Y. ACS Synth Biol. 2017 Apr 24. doi: 10.1021/acssynbio.7b00016. PubMed 28418644.
Backbone
  Vector backbone: pSMART HC_Kan
  Vector type: Synthetic Biology
Growth in bacteria
  Bacterial resistance: Kanamycin, 50 μg/mL
  Growth temperature: 37°C
  Growth strain: DH5alpha
  Copy number: High Copy
Gene/Insert
  Gene/Insert name: EMMA toolkit Assembly connector H-K
  Species: Synthetic
  Cloning method: Restriction Enzyme; 5′ cloning site Unknown (unknown if destroyed); 3′ cloning site Unknown (unknown if destroyed)
Terms and licenses: Academic/Nonprofit Terms; Industry Terms: Not Available to Industry
Depositor comments: DNA element with no function. It is used as a bridge to connect parts placed in position 7 and 11 of EMMA platform.
How to cite: YCe1921 HC_Kan_conn_H-K was a gift from Yizhi Cai (Addgene plasmid # 100646 ; http://n2t.net/addgene:100646 ; RRID:Addgene_100646)
