[The description below was written by a language model from this plasmid's Addgene catalogue record, the feature table of its GenBank file and pLannotate feature annotations shown in this document.]
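Description:
YCe1921 HC_Kan_conn_H-K is a small synthetic-biology part plasmid from the EMMA (Extensible Mammalian Modular Assembly) toolkit, built on the pSMART HC_Kan backbone and maintained in E. coli. At roughly 1.9 kb it consists almost entirely of bacterial housekeeping elements: a high-copy ColE1/pUC-type origin of replication and a kanamycin resistance gene, aph(3')-Ia, driven by the cat promoter. The backbone is insulated by transcription terminators (tonB, T7 early and T3 early) flanking the marker and origin. In this type of cloning vector, such terminators limit read-through transcription into or out of the cloning region. No mammalian promoter, reporter, tag or viral element is annotated.

The payload is the assembly connector H-K, a synthetic DNA element that the depositor describes as having no biological function. It acts purely as a bridge in EMMA assemblies, joining parts placed at positions 7 and 11 of the platform so that the intervening positions can be skipped when a design does not need them, while the modular assembly of a mammalian expression vector can still close. The connector is not annotated as a feature in either table and presumably lies in the unannotated stretch between the T3 and tonB terminators. The record gives the cloning method as restriction enzyme-based but lists the flanking sites as unknown. The two sequence records held for this plasmid differ by three nucleotides in length and are drawn in opposite orientations, but they carry the same set of features.
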