LOCUS       Exported 1896 bp ds-DNA circular SYN 13-MAY-2021
DEFINITION  EMMA toolkit Assembly connector H-K.
ACCESSION   .
VERSION     .
KEYWORDS    YCe1921 HC_Kan_conn_H-K
SOURCE      synthetic DNA construct
  ORGANISM  synthetic DNA construct
REFERENCE   1 (bases 1 to 1896)
  AUTHORS   Martella A, Matjusaitis M, Auxillos J, Pollard SM, Cai Y
  TITLE     EMMA: An Extensible Mammalian Modular Assembly Toolkit for the Rapid
            Design and Production of Diverse Expression Vectors.
  JOURNAL   ACS Synth Biol. 2017 Apr 24. doi: 10.1021/acssynbio.7b00016.
  PUBMED    28418644
REFERENCE   2 (bases 1 to 1896)
  AUTHORS   .
  TITLE     Direct Submission
  JOURNAL   Exported May 13, 2021 from SnapGene Server 1.1.58
            http://www.snapgene.com
FEATURES             Location/Qualifiers
     source          1..1896
                     /organism="synthetic DNA construct"
                     /mol_type="other DNA"
     terminator      20..51
                     /label=tonB terminator
                     /note="bidirectional E. coli tonB-P14 transcription
                     terminator"
     promoter        52..154
                     /label=cat promoter
                     /note="promoter of the E. coli cat gene encoding
                     chloramphenicol acetyltransferase"
     CDS             155..970
                     /codon_start=1
                     /gene="aph(3')-Ia"
                     /product="aminoglycoside phosphotransferase"
                     /label=KanR
                     /note="confers resistance to kanamycin in bacteria or G418
                     (Geneticin(R)) in eukaryotes"
                     /translation="MSHIQRETSCSRPRLNSNMDADLYGYKWARDNVGQSGATIYRLYG
                     KPDAPELFLKHGKGSVANDVTDEMVRLNWLTEFMPLPTIKHFIRTPDDAWLLTTAIPGK
                     TAFQVLEEYPDSGENIVDALAVFLRRLHSIPVCNCPFNGDRVFRLAQAQSRMNNGLVGA
                     SDFDDERNGWPVEQVWKEMHKLLPFSPDSVVTHGDFSLDNLIFDEGKLIGCIDVGRVGI
                     ADRYQDLAILWNCLGEFSPSLQKRLFQKYGIDNPDMNKLQFHLMLDEFF"
     primer_bind     complement(228..247)
                     /label=Kan-R
                     /note="Kanamycin resistance gene, reverse primer"
     terminator      991..1018
                     /label=T7Te terminator
                     /note="phage T7 early transcription terminator"
     rep_origin      complement(1030..1617)
                     /direction=LEFT
                     /label=ori
                     /note="high-copy-number ColE1/pMB1/pBR322/pUC origin of
                     replication"
     primer_bind     complement(1110..1129)
                     /label=pBR322ori-F
                     /note="pBR322 origin, forward primer"
     terminator      1639..1668
                     /label=T3Te terminator
                     /note="phage T3 early transcription terminator"
ORIGIN
        1 cctgacctcc atagcagaaa gtcaaaagcc tccgaccgga ggcttttgac ttgatcggca
       61 cgtaagaggt tccaactttc accataatga aataagatca ctaccgggcg tattttttga
      121 gttatcgaga ttttcaggag ctaaggaagc taaaatgagc catattcaac gggaaacgtc
      181 ttgctcgagg ccgcgattaa attccaacat ggatgctgat ttatatgggt ataaatgggc
      241 tcgcgataat gtcgggcaat caggtgcgac aatctatcga ttgtatggga agcccgatgc
      301 gccagagttg tttctgaaac atggcaaagg tagcgttgcc aatgatgtta cagatgagat
      361 ggtcaggcta aactggctga cggaatttat gcctcttccg accatcaagc attttatccg
      421 tactcctgat gatgcatggt tactcaccac tgcgatccca gggaaaacag cattccaggt
      481 attagaagaa tatcctgatt caggtgaaaa tattgttgat gcgctggcag tgttcctgcg
      541 ccggttgcat tcgattcctg tttgtaattg tccttttaac ggcgatcgcg tatttcgtct
      601 cgctcaggcg caatcacgaa tgaataacgg tttggttggt gcgagtgatt ttgatgacga
      661 gcgtaatggc tggcctgttg aacaagtctg gaaagaaatg cataagcttt tgccattctc
      721 accggattca gtcgtcactc atggtgattt ctcacttgat aaccttattt ttgacgaggg
      781 gaaattaata ggttgtattg atgttggacg agtcggaatc gcagaccgat accaggatct
      841 tgccatccta tggaactgcc tcggtgagtt ttctccttca ttacagaaac ggctttttca
      901 aaaatatggt attgataatc ctgatatgaa taaattgcag tttcacttga tgctcgatga
      961 gtttttctga gggcccaaat gtaatcacct ggctcacctt cgggtgggcc tttctgcgtt
     1021 gctggcgttt ttccataggc tccgcccccc tgacgagcat cacaaaaatc gatgctcaag
     1081 tcagaggtgg cgaaacccga caggactata aagataccag gcgtttcccc ctggaagctc
     1141 cctcgtgcgc tctcctgttc cgaccctgcc gcttaccgga tacctgtccg cctttctccc
     1201 ttcgggaagc gtggcgcttt ctcatagctc acgctgtagg tatctcagtt cggtgtaggt
     1261 cgttcgctcc aagctgggct gtgtgcacga accccccgtt cagcccgacc gctgcgcctt
     1321 atccggtaac tatcgtcttg agtccaaccc ggtaagacac gacttatcgc cactggcagc
     1381 agccactggt aacaggatta gcagagcgag gtatgtaggc ggtgctacag agttcttgaa
     1441 gtggtggcct aactacggct acactagaag aacagtattt ggtatctgcg ctctgctgaa
     1501 gccagttacc tcggaaaaag agttggtagc tcttgatccg gcaaacaaac caccgctggt
     1561 agcggtggtt tttttgtttg caagcagcag attacgcgca gaaaaaaagg atctcaagaa
     1621 gatcctttga ttttctaccg aagaaaggcc cacccgtgaa ggtgagccag tgagttgatt
     1681 gcagtccagt tacgctggag tctgaggctc gtcctgaatg atatcaagct tgaattcgtt
     1741 gttatgctcg agggtgagta gcgtctcgta cccgaggata tcacctgtag ggatgttcta
     1801 gagtccggaa gctgttatta gccttgagac ggtgactaga tcgtggatgc agacgaattc
     1861 tctagatatc gctcaatact gaccatttaa atcata
//
