Features (pLannotate 1.2.2; 6 found; start..end, strand, type, name):
    243..272     +  terminator     T3Te terminator: phage T3 early transcription terminator
    294..881     +  rep_origin     ori: high-copy-number ColE1/pMB1/pBR322/pUC origin of replication
    893..920     -  terminator     T7Te terminator: phage T7 early transcription terminator
    944..1759    -  CDS            KanR: aminoglycoside phosphotransferase; aph(3')-Ia; confers resistance to kanamycin in bacteria or G418 (Geneticin®) in eukaryotes
   1760..1862    -  promoter       cat promoter: promoter of the E. coli cat gene encoding chloramphenicol acetyltransferase
   1863..1894    -  terminator     tonB terminator: bidirectional E. coli tonB-P14 transcription terminator
>Addgene plasmid #100646 | YCe1921 HC_Kan_conn_H-K | depositor full sequence | sequence record 189565 | YCe1921 HC_Kan_conn_H-K sequence 1899 bps
CTATGGAGGTCAGGTATGATTTAAATGGTCAGTATTGAGCGATATCTAGAGAATTCGTCTGCATCCACGA
TCTAGTCACCGTCTCAAGGCTAATAACAGCTTCCGGACTCTAGAACATCCCTACAGGTGATATCCTCGGG
TACGAGACGCTACTCACCCTCGAGCATAACAACGAATTCAAGCTTGATATCATTCAGGACGAGCCTCAGA
CTCCAGCGTAACTGGACTGCAATCAACTCACTGGCTCACCTTCACGGGTGGGCCTTTCTTCGGTAGAAAA
TCAAAGGATCTTCTTGAGATCCTTTTTTTCTGCGCGTAATCTGCTGCTTGCAAACAAAAAAACCACCGCT
ACCAGCGGTGGTTTGTTTGCCGGATCAAGAGCTACCAACTCTTTTTCCGAGGTAACTGGCTTCAGCAGAG
CGCAGATACCAAATACTGTTCTTCTAGTGTAGCCGTAGTTAGGCCACCACTTCAAGAACTCTGTAGCACC
GCCTACATACCTCGCTCTGCTAATCCTGTTACCAGTGGCTGCTGCCAGTGGCGATAAGTCGTGTCTTACC
GGGTTGGACTCAAGACGATAGTTACCGGATAAGGCGCAGCGGTCGGGCTGAACGGGGGGTTCGTGCACAC
AGCCCAGCTTGGAGCGAACGACCTACACCGAACTGAGATACCTACAGCGTGAGCTATGAGAAAGCGCCAC
GCTTCCCGAAGGGAGAAAGGCGGACAGGTATCCGGTAAGCGGCAGGGTCGGAACAGGAGAGCGCACGAGG
GAGCTTCCAGGGGGAAACGCCTGGTATCTTTATAGTCCTGTCGGGTTTCGCCACCTCTGACTTGAGCATC
GATTTTTGTGATGCTCGTCAGGGGGGCGGAGCCTATGGAAAAACGCCAGCAACGCAGAAAGGCCCACCCG
AAGGTGAGCCAGGTGATTACATTTGGGCCCTCATTAGAAAAACTCATCGAGCATCAAGTGAAACTGCAAT
TTATTCATATCAGGATTATCAATACCATATTTTTGAAAAAGCCGTTTCTGTAATGAAGGAGAAAACTCAC
CGAGGCAGTTCCATAGGATGGCAAGATCCTGGTATCGGTCTGCGATTCCGACTCGTCCAACATCAATACA
ACCTATTAATTTCCCCTCGTCAAAAATAAGGTTATCAAGTGAGAAATCACCATGAGTGACGACTGAATCC
GGTGAGAATGGCAAAAGCTTATGCATTTCTTTCCAGACTTGTTCAACAGGCCAGCCATTACGCTCGTCAT
CAAAATCACTCGCACCAACCAAACCGTTATTCATTCGTGATTGCGCCTGAGCGAGACGAAATACGCGATC
GCCGTTAAAAGGACAATTACAAACAGGAATCGAATGCAACCGGCGCAGGAACACTGCCAGCGCATCAACA
ATATTTTCACCTGAATCAGGATATTCTTCTAATACCTGGAATGCTGTTTTCCCTGGGATCGCAGTGGTGA
GTAACCATGCATCATCAGGAGTACGGATAAAATGCTTGATGGTCGGAAGAGGCATAAATTCCGTCAGCCA
GTTTAGCCTGACCATCTCATCTGTAACATCATTGGCAACGCTACCTTTGCCATGTTTCAGAAACAACTCT
GGCGCATCGGGCTTCCCATACAATCGATAGATTGTCGCACCTGATTGCCCGACATTATCGCGAGCCCATT
TATACCCATATAAATCAGCATCCATGTTGGAATTTAATCGCGGCCTCGAGCAAGACGTTTCCCGTTGAAT
ATGGCTCATTTTAGCTTCCTTAGCTCCTGAAAATCTCGATAACTCAAAAAATACGCCCGGTAGTGATCTT
ATTTCATTATGGTGAAAGTTGGAACCTCTTACGTGCCGATCAAGTCAAAAGCCTCCGGTCGGAGGCTTTT
GACTTTCTG
